Addgene plasmid #53966: pCMVhTRIM65_3Flag
Purpose: Human TRIM65 mammalian expression vector with 3xFLAG epitope at c-terminus.
Depositing lab: Martin Dorf. Depositing organization: Harvard Medical School. Publication: TRIM65 regulates microRNA activity by ubiquitination of TNRC6. Li S, Wang L, Fu B, Berman MA, Diallo A, Dorf ME. Proc Natl Acad Sci U S A. 2014 May 13;111(19):6970-5. doi: 10.1073/pnas.1322545111. Epub 2014 Apr 28. PubMed 24778252.
Backbone
  Vector backbone: pCMV-3Tag-8
  Backbone manufacturer: Agilent (formerly Stratagene)
  Backbone size w/o insert (bp): 5171
  Total vector size (bp): 6725
  Modifications to backbone: Contruct: [XhoI site]CTCGAG-CTG-[HindIII]AAGCTT-(Kozak seq]GCC-insert[hTRIM65 CDS without stop, 1551bp]-[Clai]ATCGAT. The commercial multiple cloning site has been replaced as indicated. Backbone's 3xFLAGs are in frame with the restriction sites.
  Vector type: Mammalian Expression
  Selectable markers: Hygromycin
Growth in bacteria
  Bacterial resistance: Ampicillin, 100 μg/mL
  Growth temperature: 37°C
  Growth strain: DH5alpha
  Copy number: High Copy
Gene/Insert
  Gene/Insert name: TRIM65 (alt name: tripartite motif containing 65)
  Species: H. sapiens (human)
  Insert size (bp): 1554
  GenBank ID: BC021259.2 has same CDS.
  Entrez Gene: TRIM65 (a.k.a. 4732463G12Rik)
  Promoter: CMV
  Tag / fusion protein: 3x FLAG (C terminal on backbone)
  Cloning method: Restriction Enzyme; 5′ cloning site HindIII (not destroyed); 3′ cloning site Clai (not destroyed)
  Sequencing primers: 5′ CMV, T3 (28bp from insert); 3′ T7, BGH reverse
Terms and licenses: Academic/Nonprofit Terms; Industry Terms: Not Available to Industry
Depositor comments: Cloned from human T98 glioblastoma line. The coding sequence is identical to that in BC021259.2
How to cite: pCMVhTRIM65_3Flag was a gift from Martin Dorf (Addgene plasmid # 53966 ; http://n2t.net/addgene:53966 ; RRID:Addgene_53966)
