[The description below was written by a language model from this plasmid's Addgene catalogue record and pLannotate feature annotations shown in this document.]
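Description:
pCMVhTRIM65_3Flag is a 6.7 kb mammalian expression plasmid built on the Agilent (formerly Stratagene) pCMV-3Tag-8 backbone and designed to produce human TRIM65 (tripartite motif containing 65) carrying a C-terminal 3xFLAG epitope. It is propagated in E. coli as a high-copy plasmid through a ColE1/pUC-type origin with ampicillin selection from the bla gene. It also carries an f1 origin, which permits single-stranded DNA production. For selecting transfected mammalian cells, a hygromycin B phosphotransferase cassette is driven by a minimal HSV thymidine kinase promoter and terminated by the HSV TK polyadenylation signal. The short UL24 and gH fragments annotated on either side of this cassette are most likely incidental matches to herpesvirus-derived flanking sequence rather than functional genes.

The payload is the 1,551 bp TRIM65 coding sequence without its stop codon. It was cloned from the human T98 glioblastoma line, and the depositor reports it as identical to the reference cDNA coding sequence. The commercial multiple cloning site was replaced, and the insert sits between retained HindIII and ClaI sites, preceded by a short Kozak-type sequence, so that it reads in frame into the backbone's three tandem FLAG tags. Transcription is driven by the human cytomegalovirus immediate early enhancer and promoter and terminated by the bovine growth hormone polyadenylation signal. T3 and T7 phage promoters flank the insert and can serve as sequencing primer sites or for in vitro transcription.

The construct suits transient or hygromycin-selected stable overexpression of TRIM65, with anti-FLAG detection or immunoprecipitation. The associated study concerned TRIM65 regulation of microRNA activity through ubiquitination of TNRC6.
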