Features (pLannotate 1.2.2; 17 found; start..end, strand, type, name):
     67..370     +  enhancer       CMV enhancer: human cytomegalovirus immediate early enhancer
    371..574     +  promoter       CMV promoter: human cytomegalovirus (CMV) immediate early promoter
    620..638     +  promoter       T3 promoter: promoter for bacteriophage T3 RNA polymerase
    670..2220    +  CDS            TRIM65: TRI65_HUMAN - Experimental evidence at protein level: Swiss-Prot protein existence level 1. From Homo sapiens (Human).
   2233..2304    +  CDS            3xFLAG: three tandem FLAG® epitope tags
   2358..2376    -  promoter       T7 promoter: promoter for bacteriophage T7 RNA polymerase
   2411..2618    +  polyA_signal   bGH poly(A) signal: bovine growth hormone polyadenylation signal
   2652..3080    -  rep_origin     f1 ori (sequence partly withheld): f1 bacteriophage origin of replication; arrow indicates direction of (+) strand synthesis
   3107..3211    +  promoter       AmpR promoter: bla
   3212..4069    +  CDS            AmpR: β-lactamase; bla; confers resistance to ampicillin, carbenicillin, and related antibiotics
   4084..4263    -  CDS            UL24 (fragment): UL24_EHV1 - Protein inferred from homology: Swiss-Prot protein existence level 3. From Equine herpesvirus 1 (strain HVS25A) (EHV-1) (Equine abortion virus).
   4246..4308    +  promoter       Mini-TK promoter: minimal herpes simplex virus (HSV) thymidine kinase promoter
   4351..5388    +  CDS            HygR: hygromycin B phosphotransferase confers resistance to hygromycin
   5430..5478    +  polyA_signal   HSV TK poly(A) signal: herpes simplex virus thymidine kinase polyadenylation signal (Cole and Stacy, 1985)
   5569..5585    -  polyA_signal   bGH poly(A) signal (fragment): bovine growth hormone polyadenylation signal
   5678..5944    +  CDS            gH (fragment): GH_HHV11 - Experimental evidence at protein level: Swiss-Prot protein existence level 1. The heterodimer glycoprotein H-glycoprotein L is required for the fusion of viral and plasma membranes leading to virus entry into the host cell. Following initial binding to host receptor, membrane fusion is mediated by the fusion machinery composed of gB and the heterodimer gH/gL. May also be involved in the fusion between the virion envelope and the outer nuclear membrane during virion morphogenesis. From Human herpesvirus 1 (strain 17) (HHV-1) (Human herpes simplex virus 1).
   6029..6617    +  rep_origin     ori: high-copy-number ColE1/pMB1/pBR322/pUC origin of replication
>Addgene plasmid #53966 | pCMVhTRIM65_3Flag | depositor full sequence | sequence record 84086 | pCMVhTRIM65_3Flag
ATGCATTAGTTATTAATAGTAATCAATTACGGGGTCATTAGTTCATAGCCCATATATGGAGTTCCGCGTT
ACATAACTTACGGTAAATGGCCCGCCTGGCTGACCGCCCAACGACCCCCGCCCATTGACGTCAATAATGA
CGTATGTTCCCATAGTAACGCCAATAGGGACTTTCCATTGACGTCAATGGGTGGAGTATTTACGGTAAAC
TGCCCACTTGGCAGTACATCAAGTGTATCATATGCCAAGTACGCCCCCTATTGACGTCAATGACGGTAAA
TGGCCCGCCTGGCATTATGCCCAGTACATGACCTTATGGGACTTTCCTACTTGGCAGTACATCTACGTAT
TAGTCATCGCTATTACCATGGTGATGCGGTTTTGGCAGTACATCAATGGGCGTGGATAGCGGTTTGACTC
ACGGGGATTTCCAAGTCTCCACCCCATTGACGTCAATGGGAGTTTGTTTTGGCACCAAAATCAACGGGAC
TTTCCAAAATGTCGTAACAACTCCGCCCCATTGACGCAAATGGGCGGTAGGCGTGTACGGTGGGAGGTCT
ATATAAGCAGAGCTGGTTTAGTGAACCGTCAGATCCGCTAGCGATTACGCCAAGCTCGAAATTAACCCTC
ACTAAAGGGAACAAAAGCTGGCTCGAGCTGAAGCTTGCCATGGCCGCGCAGCTGCTGGAGGAGAAGCTGA
CCTGCGCCATCTGCCTGGGGCTCTACCAGGACCCAGTGACGCTGCCCTGCGGCCACAACTTCTGCGGGGC
CTGCATCCGGGACTGGTGGGACCGCTGCGGAAAGGCGTGCCCCGAGTGCCGGGAGCCCTTTCCCGACGGC
GCCGAGCTGCGCCGCAACGTGGCCCTCAGCGGCGTGCTGGAGGTGGTGCGCGCCGGGCCCGCCCGGGATC
CCGGCCCCGATCCCGGCCCCGGCCCCGACCCTGCCGCGCGCTGCCCCCGCCACGGGCGGCCGCTGGAGCT
CTTCTGCCGGACCGAGGGCCGCTGTGTGTGCAGCGTGTGCACCGTGCGCGAGTGTCGCCTCCACGAGCGG
GCGCTGCTGGATGCCGAGCGCCTCAAGCGCGAGGCCCAGCTGAGAGCCAGCCTGGAGGTTACCCAGCAGC
AGGCCACCCAGGCCGAAGGCCAGCTACTAGAGCTGCGCAAGCAAAGCAGCCAGATCCAGAACTCGGCCTG
CATCTTGGCCTCCTGGGTCTCCGGCAAGTTCAGCAGCCTGCTACAGGCCCTGGAAATACAGCACACGACA
GCACTGAGGAGCATCGAGGTGGCCAAGACGCAGGCGCTGGCACAGGCTCGAGACGAGGAGCAGCGGCTGC
GGGGCCACTTGGAGGCTGTGGCTCGCCATGGCTGCAGGATCCGGGAGCTCCTGGAGCAGGTGGATGAGCA
GACCTTCCTGCAGGAATCGCAGCTCCTCCAGCCCCCAGGGCCTCTTGGGCCACTGACCCCTCTGCAGTGG
GATGAAGACCAACAGCTGGGTGACCTGAAGCAGTTGCTAAGCCGGCTGTGTGGCCTCCTCTTGGAAGAGG
GGAGCCACCCTGGGGCACCAGCCAAGCCTGTGGACTTAGCCCCCGTGGAGGCCCCAGGTCCCCTGGCACC
GGTCCCAAGCACAGTTTGTCCACTGAGGAGGAAACTCTGGCAGAATTATCGCAATCTGACCTTTGATCCA
GTCAGCGCCAACCGTCACTTCTATCTGTCGCGCCAGGACCAGCAGGTGAAGCACTGTCGTCAGTCCCGGG
GCCCAGGCGGGCCCGGCAGCTTTGAGCTCTGGCAGGTGCAATGTGCCCAGAGCTTCCAGGCCGGGCACCA
CTACTGGGAGGTGCGCGCGTCAGACCACTCGGTGACACTGGGCGTCTCCTACCCGCAACTGCCACGGTGC
AGGCTGGGGCCCCACACAGACAACATTGGCCGGGGACCCTGCTCCTGGGGGCTCTGCGTCCAGGAGGACA
GCCTCCAGGCCTGGCACAACGGGGAAGCCCAGCGCCTCCCAGGGGTGTCAGGGCGGCTCCTGGGCATGGA
TTTGGACCTGGCCTCAGGCTGCCTCACCTTCTACAGCCTGGAGCCCCAGACCCAGCCCCTGTACACCTTC
CATGCCCTCTTCAACCAGCCCCTCACCCCCGTCTTCTGGCTCCTCGAGGGTAGGACCCTGACCCTGTGCC
ATCAGCCAGGGGCTGTGTTCCCTCCGGGGCCCCAGGAAGAGGTGCTCAGCATCGATGTCGAGGATTACAA
GGATGACGACGATAAGGACTATAAGGACGATGATGACAAGGACTACAAAGATGATGACGATAAATAGGGC
CCGGTACCTTAATTAATTAAGGTACCAGGTAAGTGTACCCAATTCGCCCTATAGTGAGTCGTATTACAAT
TCACTCGATCGGCTCGCTGATCAGCCTCGACTGTGCCTTCTAGTTGCCAGCCATCTGTTGTTTGCCCCTC
CCCCGTGCCTTCCTTGACCCTGGAAGGTGCCACTCCCACTGTCCTTTCCTAATAAAATGAGGAAATTGCA
TCGCATTGTCTGAGTAGGTGTCATTCTATTCTGGGGGGTGGGGTGGGGCAGGACAGCAAGGGGGAGGATT
GGGAAGACAATAGCAGGCATGCTGGGGAACGCGTAAATTGTAAGCGTTAATATTTTGTTAAAATTCGCGT
TAAATTTTTGTTAAATCAGCTCATTTTTTAACCAATAGGCCGAAATCGGCAAAATCCCTTATAAATCAAA
AGAATAGACCGAGATAGGGT
[37 nt withheld, positions 2751-2787]
AAAGAACGTGGACTCCAACGTCAAAGG
[49 nt withheld, positions 2815-2863]
T
[91 nt withheld, positions 2865-2955]
G
[124 nt withheld, positions 2957-3080]
CAGGTGGCACTTTTCGGGGAAATGTGCGCGGAACCCCTATTTGTTTATTTTTCTAAATACATTCAAATAT
GTATCCGCTCATGAGACAATAACCCTGATAAATGCTTCAATAATATTGAAAAAGGAAGAGTATGAGTATT
CAACATTTCCGTGTCGCCCTTATTCCCTTTTTTGCGGCATTTTGCCTTCCTGTTTTTGCTCACCCAGAAA
CGCTGGTGAAAGTAAAAGATGCTGAAGATCAGTTGGGTGCACGAGTGGGTTACATCGAACTGGATCTCAA
CAGCGGTAAGATCCTTGAGAGTTTTCGCCCCGAAGAACGTTTTCCAATGATGAGCACTTTTAAAGTTCTG
CTATGTGGCGCGGTATTATCCCGTATTGACGCCGGGCAAGAGCAACTCGGTCGCCGCATACACTATTCTC
AGAATGACTTGGTTGAGTACTCACCAGTCACAGAAAAGCATCTTACGGATGGCATGACAGTAAGAGAATT
ATGCAGTGCTGCCATAACCATGAGTGATAACACTGCGGCCAACTTACTTCTGACAACGATCGGAGGACCG
AAGGAGCTAACCGCTTTTTTGCACAACATGGGGGATCATGTAACTCGCCTTGATCGTTGGGAACCGGAGC
TGAATGAAGCCATACCAAACGACGAGCGTGACACCACGATGCCTGTAGCAATGGCAACAACGTTGCGCAA
ACTATTAACTGGCGAACTACTTACTCTAGCTTCCCGGCAACAATTAATAGACTGGATGGAGGCGGATAAA
GTTGCAGGACCACTTCTGCGCTCGGCCCTTCCGGCTGGCTGGTTTATTGCTGATAAATCTGGAGCCGGTG
AGCGTGGGTCTCGCGGTATCATTGCAGCACTGGGGCCAGATGGTAAGCCCTCCCGTATCGTAGTTATCTA
CACGACGGGGAGTCAGGCAACTATGGATGAACGAAATAGACAGATCGCTGAGATAGGTGCCTCACTGATT
AAGCATTGGCCTCAGGATTAGTGCTTCATCCCCGTGGCCCGTTGCTCGCGTTTGCTGGCGGTGTCCCCGG
AAGAAATATATTTGCATGTCTTTAGTTCTATGATGACACAAACCCCGCCCAGCGTCTTGTCATTGGCGAA
TTCGAACACGCAGATGCAGTCGGGGCGGCGCGGTCCGAGGTCCACTTCGCATATTAAGGTGACGCGTGTG
GCCTCGAACACCGAGCGACCCTGCAGCGACCCGCTTAACAGCGTCAACAGCGTGCCGCAGATCCCGGGGG
GCAATGAGATATGAAAAAGCCTGAACTCACCGCGACGTCTGTCGAGAAGTTTCTGATCGAAAAGTTCGAC
AGCGTCTCCGACCTGATGCAGCTCTCGGAGGGCGAAGAATCTCGTGCTTTCAGCTTCGATGTAGGAGGGC
GTGGATATGTCCTGCGGGTAAATAGCTGCGCCGATGGTTTCTACAAAGATCGTTATGTTTATCGGCACTT
TGCATCGGCCGCGCTCCCGATTCCGGAAGTGCTTGACATTGGGGAATTCAGCGAGAGCCTGACCTATTGC
ATCTCCCGCCGTGCACAGGGTGTCACGTTGCAAGACCTGCCTGAAACCGAACTGCCCGCTGTTCTGCAGC
CGGTCGCGGAGGCCATGGATGCGATCGCTGCGGCCGATCTTAGCCAGACGAGCGGGTTCGGCCCATTCGG
ACCGCAAGGAATCGGTCAATACACTACATGGCGTGATTTCATATGCGCGATTGCTGATCCCCATGTGTAT
CACTGGCAAACTGTGATGGACGACACCGTCAGTGCGTCCGTCGCGCAGGCTCTCGATGAGCTGATGCTTT
GGGCCGAGGACTGCCCCGAAGTCCGGCACCTCGTGCACGCGGATTTCGGCTCCAACAATGTCCTGACGGA
CAATGGCCGCATAACAGCGGTCATTGACTGGAGCGAGGCGATGTTCGGGGATTCCCAATACGAGGTCGCC
AACATCTTCTTCTGGAGGCCGTGGTTGGCTTGTATGGAGCAGCAGACGCGCTACTTCGAGCGGAGGCATC
CGGAGCTTGCAGGATCGCCGCGGCTCCGGGCGTATATGCTCCGCATTGGTCTTGACCAACTCTATCAGAG
CTTGGTTGACGGCAATTTCGATGATGCAGCTTGGGCGCAGGGTCGATGCGACGCAATCGTCCGATCCGGA
GCCGGGACTGTCGGGCGTACACAAATCGCCCGCAGAAGCGCGGCCGTCTGGACCGATGGCTGTGTAGAAG
TACTCGCCGATAGTGGAAACCGACGCCCCAGCACTCGTCCGGATCGGGAGATGGGGGAGGCTAACTGAAA
CACGGAAGGAGACAATACCGGAAGGAACCCGCGCTATGACGGCAATAAAAAGACAGAATAAAACGCACGG
GTGTTGGGTCGTTTGTTCATAAACGCGGGGTTCGGTCCCAGGGCTGGCACTCTGTCGATACCCCACCGAG
ACCCCATTGGGGCCAATACGCCCGCGTTTCTTCCTTTTCCCCACCCCACCCCCCAAGTTCGGGTGAAGGC
CCAGGGCTCGCAGCCAACGTCGGGGCGGCAGGCCCTGCCATAGCCACTGGCCCCGTGGGTTAGGGACGGG
GTCCCCCATGGGGAATGGTTTATGGTTCGTGGGGGTTATTATTTTGGGCGTTGCGTGGGGTCAGGTCCAC
GACTGGACTGAGCAGACAGACCCATGGTTTTTGGATGGCCTGGGCATGGACCGCATGTACTGGCGCGACA
CGAACACCGGGCGTCTGTGGCTGCCAAACACCCCCGACCCCCAAAAACCACCGCGCGGATTTCTGGCGCC
GCCGGACGAACTAAACCTGACTACGACATCTCTGCCCCTTCTTCGCTGGTACGAGGAGCGCTTTGCCTCA
GGTCATGACCAAAATCCCTTAACGTGAGTTTTCGTTCCACTGAGCGTCAGACCCCGTAGAAAAGATCAAA
GGATCTTCTTGAGATCCTTTTTTTCTGCGCGTAATCTGCTGCTTGCAAACAAAAAAACCACCGCTACCAG
CGGTGGTTTGTTTGCCGGATCAAGAGCTACCAACTCTTTTTCCGAAGGTAACTGGCTTCAGCAGAGCGCA
GATACCAAATACTGTTCTTCTAGTGTAGCCGTAGTTAGGCCACCACTTCAAGAACTCTGTAGCACCGCCT
ACATACCTCGCTCTGCTAATCCTGTTACCAGTGGCTGCTGCCAGTGGCGATAAGTCGTGTCTTACCGGGT
TGGACTCAAGACGATAGTTACCGGATAAGGCGCAGCGGTCGGGCTGAACGGGGGGTTCGTGCACACAGCC
CAGCTTGGAGCGAACGACCTACACCGAACTGAGATACCTACAGCGTGAGCTATGAGAAAGCGCCACGCTT
CCCGAAGGGAGAAAGGCGGACAGGTATCCGGTAAGCGGCAGGGTCGGAACAGGAGAGCGCACGAGGGAGC
TTCCAGGGGGAAACGCCTGGTATCTTTATAGTCCTGTCGGGTTTCGCCACCTCTGACTTGAGCGTCGATT
TTTGTGATGCTCGTCAGGGGGGCGGAGCCTATGGAAAAACGCCAGCAACGCGGCCTTTTTACGGTTCCTG
GCCTTTTGCTGGCCTTTTGCTCACATGTTCTTTCCTGCGTTATCCCCTGATTCTGTGGATAACCGTATTA
CCGCC
