>Addgene plasmid #53966 | pCMVhTRIM65_3Flag | addgene partial sequence | sequence record 91861 | CMV-F 5'-CGCAAATGGGCGGTAGGCGTG-3'
CTATATAAGCAGAGCTGGTTTAGTGAACCGTCAGATCCGCTAGCGATTACGCCAAGCTCGAAATTAACCC
TCACTAAAGGGAACAAAAGCTGGCTCGAGCTGAAGCTTGCCATGGCCGCGCAGCTGCTGGAGGAGAAGCT
GACCTGCGCCATCTGCCTGGGGCTCTACCAGGACCCAGTGACGCTGCCCTGCGGCCACAACTTCTGCGGG
GCCTGCATCCGGGACTGGTGGGACCGCTGCGGAAAGGCGTGCCCCGAGTGCCGGGAGCCCTTTCCCGACG
GCGCCGAGCTGCGCCGCAACGTGGCCCTCAGCGGCGTGCTGGAGGTGGTGCGCGCCGGGCCCGCCCGGGA
TCCCGGCCCCGATCCCGGCCCCGGCCCCGACCCTGCCGCGCGCTGCCCCCGCCACGGGCGGCCGCTGGAG
CTCTTCTGCCGGACCGAGGGCCGCTGTGTGTGCAGCGTGTGCACCGTGCGCGAGTGTCGCCTCCACGAGC
GGGCGCTGCTGGATGCCGAGCGCCTCAAGCGCGAGGCCCAGCTGAGAGCCAGCCTGGAGGTTACCCAGCA
GCAGGCCACCCAGGCCGAA
