>Addgene plasmid #53966 | pCMVhTRIM65_3Flag | addgene partial sequence | sequence record 91863 | BGH-rev 5'-TAGAAGGCACAGTCGAGG-3'
GTGAATTGTAATACGACTCACTATAGGGCGAATTGGGTACACTTACCTGGTACCTTAATTAATTAAGGTA
CCGGGCCCTATTTATCGTCATCATCTTTGTAGTCCTTGTCATCATCGTCCTTATAGTCCTTATCGTCGTC
ATCCTTGTAATCCTCGACATCGATGCTGAGCACCTCTTCCTGGGGCCCCGGAGGGAACACAGCCCCTGGC
TGATGGCACAGGGTCAGGGTCCTACCCTCGAGGAGCCAGAAGACGGGGGTGAGGGGCTGGTTGAAGAGGG
CATGGAAGGTGTACAGGGGCTGGGTCTGGGGCTCCAGGCTGTAGAAGGTGAGGCAGCCTGAGGCCAGGTC
CAAATCCATGCCCAGGAGCCGCCCTGACACCCCTGGGAGGCGCTGGGCTTCCCCGTTGTGCCAGGCCTGG
AGGCTGTCCTCCTGGACGCAGAGCCCCCAGGAGCAGGGTCCCCGGCCAATGTTGTCTGTGTGGGGCCCCA
GCCTGCACCGTGGCAGTTGCGGGTAGGAGACGCCCAGTGTCACCGAGTGGTCTGACGCGCGCACCTCCCA
GTAGTGGTGCCCGGCCTGGAAGCTCTGGGCACATTGCACCTGCCAGAGCTCAAAGCTGCCGGGCCCGCCT
GGGCCCCGGGACTGACGACAGTGCTTCACCTGCTGGTCCTGGCGCGACAGATAGAAGTGACGGTTGGCGC
TGACTGGATCAAAGGTCAGATTGCGATAATTCTGCCAGAGTTTCCTCCTCAGTGGACAAACTGTGCTTGG
GACCGGTGCCAGGGGACCTGGGGCCTCCACGGGGGCTAAGTCCACAGGCTTGGCTGGTGCCCCAGGGTGG
CTCCCCTCTTCCAAGAGGAGGCCACACAGCCGGCTTAGCAACTGCTTCAGGTCACCCAGCTGTTGGTCTT
CATCCCACTGCAGAGGGGTCAGTGGCCCAAGAGGCCCTGGGGGCTGGAGGAGCTGCGATTCCTGCAGGAA
GGTCTGCTCATCCACCTGCTCCAGGAGCTCCCGGATCCTGCAGCCATGGCGAGCCACAGCCTCCAAGTGG
CCCCGCAGCCGCTGCTCCTCGTCTCGA
